>Addgene plasmid #167977 | pSEVA221AID-T7RNAP | addgene full sequence | sequence record 335284 | Addgene NGS Result
GTTCTGGCGGAGGATCAGGTGGCGGTAGCAAGCTTATGAACACGATTAACATCGCTAAGAACGACTTCTC
TGACATCGAACTGGCTGCTATCCCGTTCAACACTCTGGCTGACCATTACGGTGAGCGTTTAGCTCGCGAA
CAGTTGGCCCTTGAGCATGAGTCTTACGAGATGGGTGAAGCACGCTTCCGCAAGATGTTTGAGCGTCAAC
TTAAAGCTGGTGAGGTTGCGGATAACGCTGCCGCCAAGCCTCTCATCACTACCCTACTCCCTAAGATGAT
TGCACGCATCAACGACTGGTTTGAGGAAGTGAAAGCTAAGCGCGGCAAGCGCCCGACAGCCTTCCAGTTC
CTGCAAGAAATCAAGCCGGAAGCCGTAGCGTACATCACCATTAAGACCACTCTGGCTTGCCTAACCAGTG
CTGACAATACAACCGTTCAGGCTGTAGCAAGCGCAATCGGTCGGGCCATTGAGGACGAGGCTCGCTTCGG
TCGTATCCGTGACCTTGAAGCTAAGCACTTCAAGAAAAACGTTGAGGAACAACTCAACAAGCGCGTAGGG
CACGTCTACAAGAAAGCATTTATGCAAGTTGTCGAGGCTGACATGCTCTCTAAGGGTCTACTCGGTGGCG
AGGCGTGGTCTTCGTGGCATAAGGAAGACTCTATTCATGTAGGAGTACGCTGCATCGAGATGCTCATTGA
GTCAACCGGAATGGTTAGCTTACACCGCCAAAATGCTGGCGTAGTAGGTCAAGACTCTGAGACTATCGAA
CTCGCACCTGAATACGCTGAGGCTATCGCAACCCGTGCAGGTGCGCTGGCTGGCATCTCTCCGATGTTCC
AACCTTGCGTAGTTCCTCCTAAGCCGTGGACTGGCATTACTGGTGGTGGCTATTGGGCTAACGGTCGTCG
TCCTCTGGCGCTGGTGCGTACTCACAGTAAGAAAGCACTGATGCGCTACGAAGACGTTTACATGCCTGAG
GTGTACAAAGCGATTAACATTGCGCAAAACACCGCATGGAAAATCAACAAGAAAGTCCTAGCGGTCGCCA
ACGTAATCACCAAGTGGAAGCATTGTCCGGTCGAGGACATCCCTGCGATTGAGCGTGAAGAACTCCCGAT
GAAACCGGAAGACATCGACATGAATCCTGAGGCTCTCACCGCGTGGAAACGTGCTGCCGCTGCTGTGTAC
CGCAAGGACAAGGCTCGCAAGTCTCGCCGTATCAGCCTTGAGTTCATGCTTGAGCAAGCCAATAAGTTTG
CTAACCATAAGGCCATCTGGTTCCCTTACAACATGGACTGGCGCGGTCGTGTTTACGCTGTGTCAATGTT
CAACCCGCAAGGTAACGATATGACCAAAGGACTGCTTACGCTGGCGAAAGGTAAACCAATCGGTAAGGAA
GGTTACTACTGGCTGAAAATCCACGGTGCAAACTGTGCGGGTGTCGATAAGGTTCCGTTCCCTGAGCGCA
TCAAGTTCATTGAGGAAAACCACGAGAACATCATGGCTTGCGCTAAGTCTCCACTGGAGAACACTTGGTG
GGCTGAGCAAGATTCTCCGTTCTGCTTCCTTGCGTTCTGCTTTGAGTACGCTGGGGTACAGCACCACGGC
CTGAGCTATAACTGCTCCCTTCCGCTGGCGTTTGACGGGTCTTGCTCTGGCATCCAGCACTTCTCCGCGA
TGCTCCGAGATGAGGTAGGTGGTCGCGCGGTTAACTTGCTTCCTAGTGAAACCGTTCAGGACATCTACGG
GATTGTTGCTAAGAAAGTCAACGAGATTCTACAAGCAGACGCAATCAATGGGACCGATAACGAAGTAGTT
ACCGTGACCGATGAGAACACTGGTGAAATCTCTGAGAAAGTCAAGCTGGGCACTAAGGCACTGGCTGGTC
AATGGCTGGCTTACGGTGTTACTCGCAGTGTGACTAAGCGTTCAGTCATGACGCTGGCTTACGGGTCCAA
AGAGTTCGGCTTCCGTCAACAAGTGCTGGAAGATACCATTCAGCCAGCTATTGATTCCGGCAAGGGTCTG
ATGTTCACTCAGCCGAATCAGGCTGCTGGATACATGGCTAAGCTGATTTGGGAATCTGTGAGCGTGACGG
TGGTAGCTGCGGTTGAAGCAATGAACTGGCTTAAGTCTGCTGCTAAGCTGCTGGCTGCTGAGGTCAAAGA
TAAGAAGACTGGAGAGATTCTTCGCAAGCGTTGCGCTGTGCATTGGGTAACTCCTGATGGTTTCCCTGTG
TGGCAGGAATACAAGAAGCCTATTCAGACGCGCTTGAACCTGATGTTCCTCGGTCAGTTCCGCTTACAGC
CTACCATTAACACCAACAAAGATAGCGAGATTGATGCACACAAACAGGAGTCTGGTATCGCTCCTAACTT
TGTACACAGCCAAGACGGTAGCCACCTTCGTAAGACTGTAGTGTGGGCACACGAGAAGTACGGAATCGAA
TCTTTTGCACTGATTCACGACTCCTTCGGTACCATTCCGGCTGACGCTGCGAACCTGTTCAAAGCAGTGC
GCGAAACTATGGTTGACACATATGAGTCTTGTGATGTACTGGCTGATTTCTACGACCAGTTCGCTGACCA
GTTGCACGAGTCTCAATTGGACAAAATGCCAGCACTTCCGGCTAAAGGTAACTTGAACCTCCGTGACATC
TTAGAGTCGGACTTCGCGTTCGCGTAAACTAGTCTTGGACTCCTGTTGATAGATCCAGTAATGACCTCAG
AACTCCATCTGGATTTGTTCAGAACGCTCGGTTGCCGCCGGGCGTTTTTTATTGGTGAGAATCCAGGGGT
CCCCAATAATTACGATTTAAATTTGTGTCTCAAAATCTCTGATGTTACATTGCACAAGATAAAAATATAT
CATCATGAACAATAAAACTGTCTGCTTACATAAACAGTAATACAAGGGGTGTTATGAGCCATATTCAGCG
TGAAACGAGCTGTAGCCGTCCGCGTCTGAACAGCAACATGGATGCGGATCTGTATGGCTATAAATGGGCG
CGTGATAACGTGGGTCAGAGCGGCGCGACCATTTATCGTCTGTATGGCAAACCGGATGCGCCGGAACTGT
TTCTGAAACATGGCAAAGGCAGCGTGGCGAACGATGTGACCGATGAAATGGTGCGTCTGAACTGGCTGAC
CGAATTTATGCCGCTGCCGACCATTAAACATTTTATTCGCACCCCGGATGATGCGTGGCTGCTGACCACC
GCGATTCCGGGCAAAACCGCGTTTCAGGTGCTGGAAGAATATCCGGATAGCGGCGAAAACATTGTGGATG
CGCTGGCCGTGTTTCTGCGTCGTCTGCATAGCATTCCGGTGTGCAACTGCCCGTTTAACAGCGATCGTGT
GTTTCGTCTGGCCCAGGCGCAGAGCCGTATGAACAACGGCCTGGTGGATGCGAGCGATTTTGATGATGAA
CGTAACGGCTGGCCGGTGGAACAGGTGTGGAAAGAAATGCATAAACTGCTGCCGTTTAGCCCGGATAGCG
TGGTGACCCACGGCGATTTTAGCCTGGATAACCTGATTTTCGATGAAGGCAAACTGATTGGCTGCATTGA
TGTGGGCCGTGTGGGCATTGCGGATCGTTATCAGGATCTGGCCATTCTGTGGAACTGCCTGGGCGAATTT
AGCCCGAGCCTGCAAAAACGTCTGTTTCAGAAATATGGCATTGATAATCCGGATATGAACAAACTGCAAT
TTCATCTGATGCTGGATGAATTTTTCTAATAATTAATTGGACCGCGGTCCGCGCGTTGTCCTTTTCCGCT
GCATAACCCTGCTTCGGGGTCATTATAGCGATTTTTTCGGTATATCCATCCTTTTTCGCACGATATACAG
GATTTTGCCAAAGGGTTCGTGTAGACTTTCCTTGGTGTATCCAACGGCGTCAGCCGGGCAGGATAGGTGA
AGTAGGCCCACCCGCGAGCGGGTGTTCCTTCTTCACTGTCCCTTATTCGCACCTGGCGGTGCTCAACGGG
AATCCTGCTCTGCGAGGCTGGCCGTAGGCCGGCCGCGATGCAGGTGGCTGCTGAACCCCCAGCCGGAACT
GACCCCACAAGGCCCTAGCGTTTGCAATGCACCAGGTCATCATTGACCCAGGCGTGTTCCACCAGGCCGC
TGCCTCGCAACTCTTCGCAGGCTTCGCCGACCTGCTCGCGCCACTTCTTCACGCGGGTGGAATCCGATCC
GCACATGAGGCGGAAGGTTTCCAGCTTGAGCGGGTACGGCTCCCGGTGCGAGCTGAAATAGTCGAACATC
CGTCGGGCCGTCGGCGACAGCTTGCGGTACTTCTCCCATATGAATTTCGTGTAGTGGTCGCCAGCAAACA
GCACGACGATTTCCTCGTCGATCAGGACCTGGCAACGGGACGTTTTCTTGCCACGGTCCAGGACGCGGAA
GCGGTGCAGCAGCGACACCGATTCCAGGTGCCCAACGCGGTCGGACGTGAAGCCCATCGCCGTCGCCTGT
AGGCGCGACAGGCATTCCTCGGCCTTCGTGTAATACCGGCCATTGATCGACCAGCCCAGGTCCTGGCAAA
GCTCGTAGAACGTGAAGGTGATCGGCTCGCCGATAGGGGTGCGCTTCGCGTACTCCAACACCTGCTGCCA
CACCAGTTCGTCATCGTCGGCCCGCAGCTCGACGCCGGTGTAGGTGATCTTCACGTCCTTGTTGACGTGG
AAAATGACCTTGTTTTGCAGCGCCTCGCGCGGGATTTTCTTGTTGCGCGTGGTGAACAGGGCAGAGCGGG
CCGTGTCGTTTGGCATCGCTCGCATCGTGTCCGGCCACGGCGCAATATCGAACAAGGAAAGCTGCATTTC
CTTGATCTGCTGCTTCGTGTGTTTCAGCAACGCGGCCTGCTTGGCTTCGCTGACCTGTTTTGCCAGGTCC
TCGCCGGCGGTTTTTCGCTTCTTGGTCGTCATAGTTCCTCGCGTGTCGATGGTCATCGACTTCGCCAAAC
CTGCCGCCTCCTGTTCGAGACGACGCGAACGCTCCACGGCGGCCGATGGCGCGGGCAGGGCAGGGGGAGC
CAGTTGCACGCTGTCGCGCTCGATCTTGGCCGTAGCTTGCTGGACTATCGAGCCGACGGACTGGAAGGTT
TCGCGGGGCGCACGCATGACGGTGCGGCTTGCGATGGTTTCGGCATCCTCGGCGGAAAACCCCGCGTCGA
TCAGTTCTTGCCTGTATGCCTTCCGGTCAAACGTCCGATTCATTCACCCTCCTTGCGGGATTGCCCCGGA
ATTAATTCCCCGGATCGATCCGTCGATCTTGATCCCCTGCGCCATCAGATCCTTGGCGGCAAGAAAGCCA
TCCAGTTTACTTTGCAGGGCTTCCCAACCTTACCAGAGGGCGCCCCAGCTGGCAATTCCGGTTCGCTTGC
TGTCCATAAAACCGCCCAGTCTAGCTATCGCCATGTAAGCCCACTGCAAGCTACCTGCTTTCTCTTTGCG
CTTGCGTTTTCCCTTGTCCAGATAGCCCAGTAGCTGACATTCATCCGGGGTCAGCACCGTTTCTGCGGAC
TGGCTTTCTACGTGGCTGCCATTTTTGGGGTGAGGCCGTTCGCGGCCGAGGGGCGCAGCCCCTGGGGGGA
TGGGAGGCCCGCGTTAGCGGGCCGGGAGGGTTCGAGAAGGGGGGGCACCCCCCTTCGGCGTGCGCGGTCA
CGCGCACAGGGCGCAGCCCTGGTTAAAAACAAGGTTTATAAATATTGGTTTAAAAGCAGGTTAAAAGACA
GGTTAGCGGTGGCCGAAAAACGGGCGGAAACCCTTGCAAATGCTGGATTTTCTGCCTGTGGACAGCCCCT
CAAATGTCAATAGGTGCGCCCCTCATCTGTCAGCACTCTGCCCCTCAAGTGTCAAGGATCGCGCCCCTCA
TCTGTCAGTAGTCGCGCCCCTCAAGTGTCAATACCGCAGGGCACTTATCCCCAGGCTTGTCCACATCATC
TGTGGGAAACTCGCGTAAAATCAGGCGTTTTCGCCGATTTGCGAGGCTGGCCAGCTCCACGTCGCCGGCC
GAAATCGAGCCTGCCCCTCATCTGTCAACGCCGCGCCGGGTGAGTCGGCCCCTCAAGTGTCAACGTCCGC
CCCTCATCTGTCAGTGAGGGCCAAGTTTTCCGCGAGGTATCCACAACGCCGGCGGCCCTACATGGCTCTG
CTGTAGTGAGTGGGTTGCGCTCCGGCAGCGGTCCTGATCCCCCGCAGAAAAAAAGGATCTCAAGAAGATC
CTTTGATCTTTTCTACGGCGCGCCGAGCTCGAATTCTAGGGCGGCGGATTTGTCCTACTCAGGAGAGCGT
TCACCGACAAACAACAGATAAAACGAAAGGCCCAGTCTTTCGACTGAGCCTTTCGTTTTATTTGATGCCT
CTAGCACGCCTGCCAGGAATTGGGGATCGGAGATCTTTAAGACCCACTTTCACATTTAAGTTGTTTTTCT
AATCCGCATATAATCAATTCAAGGCCGAATAAGAAGGCTGGCTCTGCACCTTGGTGATCAAATAATTCGA
TAGCTTGTCGTAATAATGGCGGCATACTATCAGTAGTAGGTGTTTCCCTTTCTTCTTTAGCGACTTGATG
CTCTTGATCTTCCAATACGCAACCTAAAGTAAAATGCCCCACAGCGCTGAGTGCATATAATGCATTCTCT
AGTGAAAAACCTTGTTGGCATAAAAAGGCTAATTGATTTTCGAGAGTTTCATACTGTTTTTCTGTAGGCC
GTGTACCTAAATGTACTTTTGCTCCATCGCGATGACTTAGTAAAGCACATCTAAGACTTTTAGCGTTATT
ACGTAAAAAATCTTGCCAGCTTTCCCCTTCTAAAGGGCAAAAGTGAGTATGGTGCCTATCTAACATCTCA
ATGGCTAAGGCGTCGAGCAAAGCCCGCTTATTTTTTACATGCCAATACAATGTAGGCTGCTCTACACCTA
GCTTCTGGGCGAGTTTACGGGTTGTTAAACCTTCGATTCCGACCTCATTAAGCAGCTCTAATGCGCTGTT
AATCACTTTACTTTTATCTAATCTGGACATCATTAATTCCTAATTTTTGTTGACACTCTATCATTGATAG
AGTTATTTTACCACTCCCTATCAGTGATAGAGAAAAGTGAATCTAGAGTCGACAAGAAGGAGATATACAT
ATGGCAAGCATGACCGGTGGTCAGCAGATGGGTGATAGCCTGCTGATGAATCGTCGTAAATTTCTGTACC
AGTTTAAAAACGTTCGTTGGGCAAAAGGTCGTCGTGAAACCTATCTGTGTTATGTTGTTAAACGTCGTGA
TAGCGCAACCAGCTTTAGCCTGGATTTTGGTTATCTGCGTAACAAAAATGGTTGCCATGTTGAACTGCTG
TTTCTGCGTTATATTAGCGATTGGGATTTAGATCCGGGTCGTTGTTATCGTGTTACCTGGTTTACCAGTT
GGAGCCCGTGTTATGACTGTGCCCGTCATGTTGCAGATTTTCTGCGTGGTAATCCGAATCTGAGCCTGCG
TATTTTTACCGCACGTCTGTATTTTTGCGAAGATCGTAAAGCAGAACCGGAAGGTCTGCGTCGTCTGCAT
CGTGCCGGTGTTCAGATTGCAATTATGACCTTCAAAGACTACTTCTACTGCTGGAATACCTTTGTGGAAA
ATCATGAACGTACCTTTAAAGCATGGGAAGGCCTGCATGAAAATTCAGTTCGTCTGAGCCGTCAGCTGCG
TCGTATTCTGCTGCCGCTGTATGAAGTTGATGATCTGCGTGATGCATTTCGTACCCTGGGTCTGCTGCAG
GGTGGTGGTAGCGGTGGTGGTTCAGGTGGTGGCAGTGGCGGTGGAAGTGGTGGCG
Features (pLannotate 1.2.2; 12 found; start..end, strand, type, name):
     36..2684    +  CDS            RPOL_BPT7: Experimental evidence at protein level: Swiss-Prot protein existence level 1. Highly processive DNA-dependent RNA polymerase that catalyzes the transcription of class II and class III viral genes. Recognizes a specific promoter sequence and enters first into an 'abortive phase' where very short transcripts are synthesized and released before proceeding to the processive transcription of long RNA chains. Unwinds the double-stranded DNA to expose the coding strand for templating. Participates in the initiation of viral DNA replication presumably by making primers accessible to the DNA polymerase
   2698..2792    +  terminator     lambda t0 terminator: transcription terminator from phage lambda
   2924..3736    +  CDS            aphA1: KKA1_ECOLX - Also known as nptI. Protein inferred from homology: Swiss-Prot protein existence level 3. Resistance to kanamycin and structurally-related aminoglycosides, including amikacin. From Escherichia coli.
   3906..4014    +  oriT           oriT: incP origin of transfer
   4075..5223    -  CDS            trfA: trans-acting replication protein that binds to and activates oriV
   5275..5556    -  CDS            tnpA (fragment): TN5P_ECOLX - Also known as tnp. Experimental evidence at protein level: Swiss-Prot protein existence level 1. Mediates transposition of transposon Tn5 by a 'cut and paste' mechanism. First, the monomeric transposase binds the 19 bp inverted DNA repeats flanking the transposon. Then, dimerization of the DNA- bound transposase creates a synaptic DNA complex. After nicking of the first DNA strand, excision of the transposon proceeds through a series of intermediates. The transposase then mediates the insertion of the transposon at a new site by strand transfer. The activity of the wild- type tran
   5616..6147    -  rep_origin     oriV: incP origin of replication
   6203..6238    -  rep_origin     CloDF13 ori (fragment): Plasmids containing the CloDF13 (CDF) origin of replication can be propagated in E. coli cells that contain additional plasmids with compatible origins.
   6278..6364    -  terminator     rrnB T1 terminator: Escherichia coli rrnB; transcription terminator T1 from the E. coli rrnB gene
   6407..7030    -  CDS            TetR: tetracycline repressor TetR; tetR from transposon Tn10; TetR binds to the tetracycline operator tetO to inhibit transcription. This inhibition can be relieved by adding tetracycline or doxycycline.
   7049..7104    +  promoter       tetR/tetA promoters: tetR; overlapping promoters for bacterial tetR and tetA
   7174..7764    +  CDS            AICDA: AICDA_HUMAN - Also known as AID. Experimental evidence at protein level: Swiss-Prot protein existence level 1. Single-stranded DNA-specific cytidine deaminase. Involved in somatic hypermutation (SHM), gene conversion, and class-switch recombination (CSR) in B-lymphocytes by deaminating C to U during transcription of Ig-variable (V) and Ig-switch (S) region DNA. Required for several crucial steps of B-cell terminal differentiation necessary for efficient antibody responses (PubMed:18722174, PubMed:21385873, PubMed:21518874, PubMed:27716525). May also play a role in the epigenetic regulation of
