[The description below was written by a language model from this plasmid's Addgene catalogue record and pLannotate feature annotations shown in this document.]
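Description:
pSEVA221AID-T7RNAP is a low-copy bacterial expression plasmid of 7,825 bp built on the pSEVA221 backbone from the Standard European Vector Architecture series. It replicates through the broad-host-range incP (RK2-type) system, with oriV activated by the plasmid-encoded trans-acting replication protein TrfA. An incP oriT also allows conjugative mobilisation when transfer functions are supplied in trans. Selection is by kanamycin resistance from the aphA1 (nptI) aminoglycoside phosphotransferase gene. The lambda t0 and rrnB T1 terminators flank the cargo region and insulate it from the backbone modules. The short tnpA and CloDF13 ori fragments reported by the annotation software appear to be partial matches within the backbone rather than functional elements.

The roughly 4.1 kb insert, cloned between BglII and SpeI sites, carries a divergent TetR-Ptet regulatory cassette. The Tn10 tetR repressor gene is read in one direction, and the overlapping tetR/tetA promoter region drives the fusion gene in the other, so expression is repressed until a tetracycline-type inducer is added. The payload is a single open reading frame that spans the numbering origin of the circular map. It encodes an N-terminal T7 tag according to the record, then activation-induced cytidine deaminase (matching human AICDA in the annotation), joined at its C terminus to bacteriophage T7 RNA polymerase. No linker between the two domains is annotated.

The highly processive polymerase initiates at a T7 promoter and carries the single-stranded-DNA-specific deaminase along the transcribed region, so C-to-U deamination and the resulting mutations concentrate in that region. According to the associated publication title, the plasmid is used in E. coli for in vivo diversification of chosen genomic target sites, with dCas9 serving as a roadblock that limits how far the fusion travels.
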