Addgene plasmid #167977: pSEVA221AID-T7RNAP
Purpose: Expresses fusion protein AID-T7RNAP in E. coli
Depositing lab: Luis Ángel Fernández. Depositing organization: Centro Nacional de Biotecnologia (CNB). Publication: In vivo diversification of target genomic sites using processive base deaminase fusions blocked by dCas9. Alvarez B, Mencia M, de Lorenzo V, Fernandez LA. Nat Commun. 2020 Dec 22;11(1):6436. doi: 10.1038/s41467-020-20230-z. PubMed 33353963.
Backbone
  Vector backbone: pSEVA221
  Backbone manufacturer: Victor de Lorenzo
  Backbone size w/o insert (bp): 3719
  Total vector size (bp): 7825
  Vector type: Bacterial Expression
Growth in bacteria
  Bacterial resistance: Kanamycin, 50 μg/mL
  Growth temperature: 37°C
  Growth strain: DH5alpha
  Copy number: Low Copy
Gene/Insert
  Gene/Insert name: AID-T7RNAP
  Species: N/A
  Insert size (bp): 4106
  Promoter: TetR-Ptet
  Tag / fusion protein: T7 tag (N terminal on insert); T7RNAP (C terminal on insert)
  Cloning method: Restriction Enzyme; 5′ cloning site BglII (not destroyed); 3′ cloning site SpeI (not destroyed)
  Sequencing primers: 5′ N/A; 3′ N/A
Terms and licenses: Academic/Nonprofit Terms; Industry Terms: Not Available to Industry
How to cite: pSEVA221AID-T7RNAP was a gift from Luis Ángel Fernández (Addgene plasmid # 167977 ; http://n2t.net/addgene:167977 ; RRID:Addgene_167977)
